>Addgene plasmid #185424 | LDB203 | addgene full sequence | sequence record 367551 | Addgene NGS Result
AGCTTATCGACTGCACGGTGCACCAATGCTTCTGGCGTCAGGCAGCCATCGGAAGCTGTGGTATGGCTGT
GCAGGTCGTAAATCACTGCATAATTCGTGTCGCTCAAGGCGCACTCCCGTTCTGGATAATGTTTTTTGCG
CCGACATCATAACGGTTCTGGCAAATATTCTGAAATGAGCTGTTGACAATTAATCATCGGCTCGTATAAT
GTGTGGAATTGTGAGCGGATAACAATTTCACACAGGAAACAGTATTCATGTCCCCTATACTAGGTTATTG
GAAAATTAAGGGCCTTGTGCAACCCACTCGACTTCTTTTGGAATATCTTGAAGAAAAATATGAAGAGCAT
TTGTATGAGCGCGATGAAGGTGATAAATGGCGAAACAAAAAGTTTGAATTGGGTTTGGAGTTTCCCAATC
TTCCTTATTATATTGATGGTGATGTTAAATTAACACAGTCTATGGCCATCATACGTTATATAGCTGACAA
GCACAACATGTTGGGTGGTTGTCCAAAAGAGCGTGCAGAGATTTCAATGCTTGAAGGAGCGGTTTTGGAT
ATTAGATACGGTGTTTCGAGAATTGCATATAGTAAAGACTTTGAAACTCTCAAAGTTGATTTTCTTAGCA
AGCTACCTGAAATGCTGAAAATGTTCGAAGATCGTTTATGTCATAAAACATATTTAAATGGTGATCATGT
AACCCATCCTGACTTCATGTTGTATGACGCTCTTGATGTTGTTTTATACATGGACCCAATGTGCCTGGAT
GCGTTCCCAAAATTAGTTTGTTTTAAAAAACGTATTGAAGCTATCCCACAAATTGATAAGTACTTGAAAT
CCAGCAAGTATATAGCATGGCCTTTGCAGGGCTGGCAAGCCACGTTTGGTGGTGGCGACCATCCTCCAAA
ATCGGATCTGGTTCCGCGTGGATCTCGTCGTGCATCTGTTGGATCCACTTCTTCTGTGATGTCTTCTCCA
CGTGTCGAAAAGAGATCGTTTTCTTCCACTTTAAAATCATTCTTCACAAACCCCAATAAAAAACGGCCAT
CGAGCAAGAAAGTTTTCAGTTCAAACCTCTCATACGCGAATCATTTGGAGGAATCAGATGTTGAAGACAC
ACTGCATGTTAATAAGAGAAAGAGGGTGTCCGGTACATCACAGCATAGCGACAGCTTAACTCAGAACAAC
AATAATGCGCCAATTATAATATATGGAACCGAAAACACTGAGAGACCGCCGCTTTTGCCAATTTTGCCCA
TTCAAAGACTGAGGTTATTAAGGGAGAAGCAGAGGGTGAGAAATATGCGTGAGCTTGGATTAATTCAATC
AACTGAATTTCCATCTATTACATCGTCGGTTATATTGGGCTCTCAAAGTAAAAGCGATGAGGGAGGATCG
TACCTATGCACATCATCTACTCCTTCCCCTATTAAAAACGGTTCTTGCACTAGGCAGTTGGCCGGAAAAA
GCGGTGAAGACACCAATGTTGGACTACCCATTCTCAAATCATTGAAAAATAGATCCAATAGAAAAAGGTT
TCATGGTCAGTCAAAGGGGACCGTATGGTCAGCAAATTTTGAATATGATTTGTCAGAATATGACGCTATA
CAAAAAAAGGATAACAAGGATAAGGAAGGTAACGCTGGCGGTGATCAGAAGACAAGCGAGAATAGAAATA
ATATTAAGAGTAGTATTTCAAATGGCAATCTGGCTACAGGCCCTAACCTGACAAGCGAAATTGAAGACCT
ACGTGCAGACATCAACTCTAATAGGTTATCGAATCCTCAAAAAAATCTACTTTTAAAAGGACCAGCTTCC
ACAGTTGCAAAAACTGCCCCTATTCAGGAGAGCTTTGTTCCCAATTCAGAGCGCTCTGGTACGCCTACGT
TAAAGAAAAATATTGAGCCCAAAAAGGACAAAGAAAGTATTGTTTTGCCCACCGTAGGTTTTGACTTTAT
CAAGGACAATGAGACTCCATCTAAGAAAACTTCTCCTAAGGCAGCTTCTTCTGCAGGTGCAGTCTTTAAA
TCGAGTGTAGAAATGGGAAAAACCGATAAGTCAACGAAAACTGCCGAGGCGCCTACCTTATCATTCTAGG
AATTCATCGTGACTGACTGACGATCTGCCTCGCGCGTTTCGGTGATGACGGTGAAAACCTCTGACACATG
CAGCTCCCGGAGACGGTCACAGCTTGTCTGTAAGCGGATGCCGGGAGCAGACAAGCCCGTCAGGGCGCGT
CAGCGGGTGTTGGCGGGTGTCGGGGCGCAGCCATGACCCAGTCACGTAGCGATAGCGGAGTGTATAATTC
TTGAAGACGAAAGGGCCTCGTGATACGCCTATTTTTATAGGTTAATGTCATGATAATAATGGTTTCTTAG
ACGTCAGGTGGCACTTTTCGGGGAAATGTGCGCGGAACCCCTATTTGTTTATTTTTCTAAATACATTCAA
ATATGTATCCGCTCATGAGACAATAACCCTGATAAATGCTTCAATAATATTGAAAAAGGAAGAGTATGAG
TATTCAACATTTCCGTGTCGCCCTTATTCCCTTTTTTGCGGCATTTTGCCTTCCTGTTTTTGCTCACCCA
GAAACGCTGGTGAAAGTAAAAGATGCTGAAGATCAGTTGGGTGCACGAGTGGGTTACATCGAACTGGATC
TCAACAGCGGTAAGATCCTTGAGAGTTTTCGCCCCGAAGAACGTTTTCCAATGATGAGCACTTTTAAAGT
TCTGCTATGTGGCGCGGTATTATCCCGTGTTGACGCCGGGCAAGAGCAACTCGGTCGCCGCATACACTAT
TCTCAGAATGACTTGGTTGAGTACTCACCAGTCACAGAAAAGCATCTTACGGATGGCATGACAGTAAGAG
AATTATGCAGTGCTGCCATAACCATGAGTGATAACACTGCGGCCAACTTACTTCTGACAACGATCGGAGG
ACCGAAGGAGCTAACCGCTTTTTTGCACAACATGGGGGATCATGTAACTCGCCTTGATCGTTGGGAACCG
GAGCTGAATGAAGCCATACCAAACGACGAGCGTGACACCACGATGCCTGCAGCAATGGCAACAACGTTGC
GCAAACTATTAACTGGCGAACTACTTACTCTAGCTTCCCGGCAACAATTAATAGACTGGATGGAGGCGGA
TAAAGTTGCAGGACCACTTCTGCGCTCGGCCCTTCCGGCTGGCTGGTTTATTGCTGATAAATCTGGAGCC
GGTGAGCGTGGGTCTCGCGGTATCATTGCAGCACTGGGGCCAGATGGTAAGCCCTCCCGTATCGTAGTTA
TCTACACGACGGGGAGTCAGGCAACTATGGATGAACGAAATAGACAGATCGCTGAGATAGGTGCCTCACT
GATTAAGCATTGGTAACTGTCAGACCAAGTTTACTCATATATACTTTAGATTGATTTAAAACTTCATTTT
TAATTTAAAAGGATCTAGGTGAAGATCCTTTTTGATAATCTCATGACCAAAATCCCTTAACGTGAGTTTT
CGTTCCACTGAGCGTCAGACCCCGTAGAAAAGATCAAAGGATCTTCTTGAGATCCTTTTTTTCTGCGCGT
AATCTGCTGCTTGCAAACAAAAAAACCACCGCTACCAGCGGTGGTTTGTTTGCCGGATCAAGAGCTACCA
ACTCTTTTTCCGAAGGTAACTGGCTTCAGCAGAGCGCAGATACCAAATACTGTCCTTCTAGTGTAGCCGT
AGTTAGGCCACCACTTCAAGAACTCTGTAGCACCGCCTACATACCTCGCTCTGCTAATCCTGTTACCAGT
GGCTGCTGCCAGTGGCGATAAGTCGTGTCTTACCGGGTTGGACTCAAGACGATAGTTACCGGATAAGGCG
CAGCGGTCGGGCTGAACGGGGGGTTCGTGCACACAGCCCAGCTTGGAGCGAACGACCTACACCGAACTGA
GATACCTACAGCGTGAGCTATGAGAAAGCGCCACGCTTCCCGAAGGGAGAAAGGCGGACAGGTATCCGGT
AAGCGGCAGGGTCGGAACAGGAGAGCGCACGAGGGAGCTTCCAGGGGGAAACGCCTGGTATCTTTATAGT
CCTGTCGGGTTTCGCCACCTCTGACTTGAGCGTCGATTTTTGTGATGCTCGTCAGGGGGGCGGAGCCTAT
GGAAAAACGCCAGCAACGCGGCCTTTTTACGGTTCCTGGCCTTTTGCTGGCCTTTTGCTCACATGTTCTT
TCCTGCGTTATCCCCTGATTCTGTGGATAACCGTATTACCGCCTTTGAGTGAGCTGATACCGCTCGCCGC
AGCCGAACGACCGAGCGCAGCGAGTCAGTGAGCGAGGAAGCGGAAGAGCGCCTGATGCGGTATTTTCTCC
TTACGCATCTGTGCGGTATTTCACACCGCATAAATTCCGACACCATCGAATGGCGCAAAACCTTTCGCGG
TATGGCATGATAGCGCCCGGAAGAGAGTCAATTCAGGGTGGTGAATGTGAAACCAGTAACGTTATACGAT
GTCGCAGAGTATGCCGGTGTCTCTTATCAGACCGTTTCCCGCGTGGTGAACCAGGCCAGCCACGTTTCTG
CGAAAACGCGGGAAAAAGTGGAAGCGGCGATGGCGGAGCTGAATTACATTCCCAACCGCGTGGCACAACA
ACTGGCGGGCAAACAGTCGTTGCTGATTGGCGTTGCCACCTCCAGTCTGGCCCTGCACGCGCCGTCGCAA
ATTGTCGCGGCGATTAAATCTCGCGCCGATCAACTGGGTGCCAGCGTGGTGGTGTCGATGGTAGAACGAA
GCGGCGTCGAAGCCTGTAAAGCGGCGGTGCACAATCTTCTCGCGCAACGCGTCAGTGGGCTGATCATTAA
CTATCCGCTGGATGACCAGGATGCCATTGCTGTGGAAGCTGCCTGCACTAATGTTCCGGCGTTATTTCTT
GATGTCTCTGACCAGACACCCATCAACAGTATTATTTTCTCCCATGAAGACGGTACGCGACTGGGCGTGG
AGCATCTGGTCGCATTGGGTCACCAGCAAATCGCGCTGTTAGCGGGCCCATTAAGTTCTGTCTCGGCGCG
TCTGCGTCTGGCTGGCTGGCATAAATATCTCACTCGCAATCAAATTCAGCCGATAGCGGAACGGGAAGGC
GACTGGAGTGCCATGTCCGGTTTTCAACAAACCATGCAAATGCTGAATGAGGGCATCGTTCCCACTGCGA
TGCTGGTTGCCAACGATCAGATGGCGCTGGGCGCAATGCGCGCCATTACCGAGTCCGGGCTGCGCGTTGG
TGCGGATATCTCGGTAGTGGGATACGACGATACCGAAGACAGCTCATGTTATATCCCGCCGTTAACCACC
ATCAAACAGGATTTTCGCCTGCTGGGGCAAACCAGCGTGGACCGCTTGCTGCAACTCTCTCAGGGCCAGG
CGGTGAAGGGCAATCAGCTGTTGCCCGTCTCACTGGTGAAAAGAAAAACCACCCTGGCGCCCAATACGCA
AACCGCCTCTCCCCGCGCGTTGGCCGATTCATTAATGCAGCTGGCACGACAGGTTTCCCGACTGGAAAGC
GGGCAGTGAGCGCAACGCAATTAATGTAAGTTAGCTCACTCATTAGGCACCCCAGGCTTTACACTTTATG
CTTCCGGCTCGTATGTTGTGTGGAATTGTGAGCGGATAACAATTTCACACAGGAAACAGCTATGACCATG
ATTACGGATTCACTGGCCGTCGTTTTACAACGTCGTGACTGGGAAAACCCTGGCGTTACCCAACTTAATC
GCCTTGCAGCACATCCCCCTTTCGCCAGCTGGCGTAATAGCGAAGAGGCCCGCACCGATCGCCCTTCCCA
ACAGTTGCGCAGCCTGAATGGCGAATGGCGCTTTGCCTGGTTTCCGGCACCAGAAGCGGTGCCGGAAAGC
TGGCTGGAGTGCGATCTTCCTGAGGCCGATACTGTCGTCGTCCCCTCAAACTGGCAGATGCACGGTTACG
ATGCGCCCATCTACACCAACGTGACCTATCCCATTACGGTCAATCCGCCGTTTGTTCCCACGGAGAATCC
GACGGGTTGTTACTCGCTCACATTTAATGTTGATGAAAGCTGGCTACAGGAAGGCCAGACGCGAATTATT
TTTGATGGCGTTGGAATT
Features (pLannotate 1.2.2; 17 found; start..end, strand, type, name):
    183..211     +  promoter       tac promoter: strong E. coli promoter; hybrid between the trp and lac UV5 promoters
    219..235     +  protein_bind   lac operator: The lac repressor binds to the lac operator to inhibit transcription in E. coli. This inhibition can be relieved by adding lactose or isopropyl-β-D-thiogalactopyranoside (IPTG). lac repressor encoded by lacI
    258..911     +  CDS            GST26_SCHJA: Experimental evidence at protein level: Swiss-Prot protein existence level 1. GST isoenzymes appear to play a central role in the parasite detoxification system. Other functions are also suspected including a role in increasing the solubility of haematin in the parasite gut. From Schistosoma japonicum (Blood fluke).
    957..2096    +  CDS            NUP1 (fragment): NUP1_YEAST - Experimental evidence at protein level: Swiss-Prot protein existence level 1. Functions as a component of the nuclear pore complex (NPC). NPC components, collectively referred to as nucleoporins (NUPs), can play the role of both NPC structural components and of docking or interaction partners for transiently associated nuclear transport factors. Active directional transport is assured by both, a Phe-Gly (FG) repeat affinity gradient for these transport factors across the NPC and a transport cofactor concentration gradient across the nuclear envelope (GSP1 and GSP2 GTPases associat
   2125..2164    +  CDS            rop (fragment): Rop protein, which maintains plasmids at low copy number; rop
   2266..2306    +  misc_feature   bom (fragment): basis of mobility region from pBR322
   2411..2515    +  promoter       AmpR promoter: bla
   2516..3376    +  CDS            AmpR: β-lactamase; bla; confers resistance to ampicillin, carbenicillin, and related antibiotics
   3547..4135    +  rep_origin     ori: high-copy-number ColE1/pMB1/pBR322/pUC origin of replication
   4321..4372    -  misc_feature   bom (fragment): basis of mobility region from pBR322
   4379..4456    +  promoter       lacI promoter: lacI
   4457..5539    +  CDS            lacI: lac repressor; lacI; The lac repressor binds to the lac operator to inhibit transcription in E. coli. This inhibition can be relieved by adding lactose or isopropyl-β-D-thiogalactopyranoside (IPTG).
   5552..5573    +  protein_bind   CAP binding site: CAP binding activates transcription in the presence of cAMP. E. coli catabolite activator protein
   5588..5618    +  promoter       lac promoter: promoter for the E. coli lac operon
   5626..5642    +  protein_bind   lac operator: The lac repressor binds to the lac operator to inhibit transcription in E. coli. This inhibition can be relieved by adding lactose or isopropyl-β-D-thiogalactopyranoside (IPTG). lac repressor encoded by lacI
   5662..5835    +  CDS            lacZα: LacZα fragment of β-galactosidase; lacZ fragment
   6099..107     -  CDS            yciV (fragment) (across the origin): RNAAM_ECOLI - Also known as trpH From Escherichia coli (strain K12).
