[The description below was written by a language model from this plasmid's Addgene catalogue record and pLannotate feature annotations shown in this document.]
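Description:
LDB203 is a bacterial expression plasmid built on the pGEX-2TK backbone that produces the N-terminal domain of the Saccharomyces cerevisiae nucleoporin Nup1 as a fusion to glutathione S-transferase. The sequenced plasmid is about 6.1 kb. It replicates in E. coli from a high-copy ColE1/pMB1-type origin and is selected with ampicillin through the bla (β-lactamase) gene under its own promoter. Short remnants of rop and the pBR322 bom region, a lac promoter/lacZα segment and a small yciV (trpH) fragment are also annotated; these are most likely carried over from the vector's construction and play no evident role in expression.

The expression cassette is driven by the strong hybrid tac promoter followed by a lac operator. The plasmid also carries lacI with its own promoter, so the lac repressor keeps transcription off until IPTG is added. Downstream lies the Schistosoma japonicum GST coding sequence, followed after a short linker region by a roughly 1.1 kb NUP1 fragment, which places GST at the N terminus of the fusion. The insert was introduced by restriction cloning, but the 5′ cloning site is not recorded. The depositor notes two substitutions relative to the reference Nup1 protein, S101G and T354A, whose functional consequences are unknown.

Nup1 is a nuclear pore complex component that serves as a docking partner for nuclear transport factors. The GST tag allows the fusion to be captured on glutathione resin, and the associated publication describes using affinity chromatography to probe novel protein–protein interactions in an undergraduate cell and molecular biology teaching laboratory.
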