Addgene plasmid #185424: LDB203
Purpose: Bacterial expression of N-terminus of NUP1 nucleoporin as GST-Nup1-N fusion
Depositing lab: Ken Belanger & Laura Davis. Depositing organization: Duke University. Publication: Using affinity chromatography to investigate novel protein-protein interactions in an undergraduate cell and molecular biology lab course. Belanger KD. CBE Life Sci Educ. 2009 Fall;8(3):214-25. doi: 10.1187/cbe.09-03-0019. PubMed 19723816.
Backbone
  Vector backbone: pGEX-2TK
  Vector type: Bacterial Expression
Growth in bacteria
  Bacterial resistance: Ampicillin, 100 μg/mL
  Growth temperature: 37°C
  Growth strain: DH5alpha
  Copy number: High Copy
Gene/Insert
  Gene/Insert name: NUP1
  Species: S. cerevisiae (budding yeast)
  Mutation: Nup1 N-terminal domain only
  Tag / fusion protein: GST (N terminal on backbone)
  Cloning method: Restriction Enzyme; 5′ cloning site unknown (unknown if destroyed)
Terms and licenses: Academic/Nonprofit Terms; Industry Terms: Not Available to Industry
Depositor comments: Please note: The plasmid contains S101G and T354A mutations in Nup1 compared to the NCBI reference sequence NP_014741.1. It is not known how these mutation affect plasmid function.
How to cite: LDB203 was a gift from Ken Belanger & Laura Davis (Addgene plasmid # 185424 ; http://n2t.net/addgene:185424 ; RRID:Addgene_185424)
